Addgene plasmid #35878: Wnt7B STOP
Depositing lab: Marian Waterman. Depositing organization: University of California, Irvine. Publication: A uniform human Wnt expression library reveals a shared secretory pathway and unique signaling activities. Najdi R, Proffitt K, Sprowl S, Kaur S, Yu J, Covey TM, Virshup DM, Waterman ML. Differentiation. 2012 Sep;84(2):203-13. doi: 10.1016/j.diff.2012.06.004. Epub 2012 Jul 9. PubMed 22784633.
Backbone
  Vector backbone: pENTR/D-TOPO
  Backbone manufacturer: Invitrogen
  Backbone size w/o insert (bp): 2580
  Vector type: Entry Vector
Growth in bacteria
  Bacterial resistance: Kanamycin, 50 μg/mL
  Growth temperature: 37°C
  Growth strain: DH5alpha
  Copy number: High Copy
Gene/Insert
  Gene/Insert name: Wnt7B (alt name: Wnt7B)
  Species: H. sapiens (human)
  Insert size (bp): 1056
  Mutation: None
  Entrez Gene: Wnt7b
  Cloning method: Restriction Enzyme
  Sequencing primers: 5′ M13 (-20)-FWD; 3′ M13-Reverse
Terms and licenses: Academic/Nonprofit Terms; Industry Terms: Not Available to Industry
How to cite: Wnt7B STOP was a gift from Marian Waterman (Addgene plasmid # 35878 ; http://n2t.net/addgene:35878 ; RRID:Addgene_35878)
