[The description below was written by a language model from this plasmid's Addgene catalogue record and pLannotate feature annotations shown in this document.]
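Description:
Wnt7B STOP is a Gateway entry clone built on the Invitrogen pENTR/D-TOPO backbone and carrying the human WNT7B open reading frame. It is a small bacterial plasmid of about 3.6 kb, maintained at high copy in E. coli through a ColE1/pUC-type origin and selected with kanamycin via an aminoglycoside phosphotransferase (KanR) gene. The record lists no mutation in the roughly 1.05 kb insert. The "STOP" in the name suggests that the coding sequence retains a stop codon, so that the protein would be expressed without a C-terminal fusion after transfer, although the record does not spell this out.

The WNT7B coding sequence sits between attL1 and attL2 sites, which are the substrates for the Gateway LR Clonase reaction. This arrangement lets the insert be moved directionally and in frame into any attR-containing destination vector. The entry vector has no eukaryotic promoter, so it serves as a shuttle and storage clone rather than an expression plasmid. rrnB T1 and T2 transcription terminators lie upstream of the attL1 site and shield the insert from read-through transcription in bacteria. A T7 promoter lies beyond attL2, oriented back towards the insert. The short lacI and lacZα fragments in the annotation are backbone remnants with no functional role. M13 forward and reverse priming sites flank the cassette for sequence verification.

WNT7B encodes a secreted ligand for frizzled receptors that acts in canonical Wnt/β-catenin signalling. The clone belongs to a uniform human Wnt expression library assembled to compare the secretion and signalling activities of the Wnt family. It is typically used as the source for generating WNT7B expression constructs by recombination.
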