Features (pLannotate 1.2.2; 10 found; start..end, strand, type, name):
    121..213     +  CDS            lacI (fragment): lac repressor; lacI; The lac repressor binds to the lac operator to inhibit transcription in E. coli. This inhibition can be relieved by adding lactose or isopropyl-β-D-thiogalactopyranoside (IPTG).
    268..295     -  terminator     rrnB T2 terminator: transcription terminator T2 from the E. coli rrnB gene
    427..470     +  terminator     rrnB T1 terminator: Escherichia coli rrnB; transcription terminator T1 from the E. coli rrnB gene
    517..553     -  CDS            lacZα (fragment): LacZα fragment of β-galactosidase; lacZ fragment
    569..668     +  protein_bind   attL1: mutant version of attL; recombination site for the Gateway® LR reaction LR Clonase™
    689..1735    +  CDS            WNT7B: WNT7B_HUMAN - Experimental evidence at protein level: Swiss-Prot protein existence level 1. Ligand for members of the frizzled family of seven transmembrane receptors that functions in the canonical Wnt/beta- catenin signaling pathway (PubMed:30026314). Required for normal fusion of the chorion and the allantois during placenta development (By similarity). Required for central nervous system (CNS) angiogenesis and blood-brain barrier regulation (PubMed:30026314). From Homo sapiens (Human).
   1761..1860    -  protein_bind   attL2: mutant version of attL; recombination site for the Gateway® LR reaction LR Clonase™
   1878..1896    -  promoter       T7 promoter: promoter for bacteriophage T7 RNA polymerase
   2030..2839    +  CDS            KanR: aminoglycoside phosphotransferase; aph(3')-Ia; confers resistance to kanamycin in bacteria or G418 (Geneticin®) in eukaryotes
   2986..3574    +  rep_origin     ori: high-copy-number ColE1/pMB1/pBR322/pUC origin of replication
>Addgene plasmid #35878 | Wnt7B STOP | depositor full sequence | sequence record 44144 | Wnt7B STOP sequence 3636 bps
CTTTCCTGCGTTATCCCCTGATTCTGTGGATAACCGTATTACCGCCTTTGAGTGAGCTGATACCGCTCGC
CGCAGCCGAACGACCGAGCGCAGCGAGTCAGTGAGCGAGGAAGCGGAAGAGCGCCCAATACGCAAACCGC
CTCTCCCCGCGCGTTGGCCGATTCATTAATGCAGCTGGCACGACAGGTTTCCCGACTGGAAAGCGGGCAG
TGAGCGCAACGCAATTAATACGCGTACCGCTAGCCAGGAAGAGTTTGTAGAAACGCAAAAAGGCCATCCG
TCAGGATGGCCTTCTGCTTAGTTTGATGCCTGGCAGTTTATGGCGGGCGTCCTGCCCGCCACCCTCCGGG
CCGTTGCTTCACAACGTTCAAATCCGCTCCCGGCGGATTTGTCCTACTCAGGAGAGCGTTCACCGACAAA
CAACAGATAAAACGAAAGGCCCAGTCTTCCGACTGAGCCTTTCGTTTTATTTGATGCCTGGCAGTTCCCT
ACTCTCGCGTTAACGCTAGCATGGATGTTTTCCCAGTCACGACGTTGTAAAACGACGGCCAGTCTTAAGC
TCGGGCCCCAAATAATGATTTTATTTTGACTGATAGTGACCTGTTCGTTGCAACAAATTGATGAGCAATG
CTTTTTTATAATGCCAACTTTGTACAAAAAAGCAGGCTCCGCGGCCGCCCCCTTCACCATGCACAGAAAC
TTTCGCAAGTGGATTTTCTACGTGTTTCTCTGCTTTGGCGTCCTGTACGTGAAGCTCGGAGCACTGTCAT
CCGTGGTGGCCCTGGGAGCCAACATCATCTGCAACAAGATTCCTGGCCTAGCCCCGCGGCAGCGTGCCAT
CTGCCAGAGTCGGCCCGATGCCATCATTGTGATTGGGGAGGGGGCGCAGATGGGCATCAACGAGTGCCAG
TACCAGTTCCGCTTCGGACGCTGGAACTGCTCTGCCCTCGGCGAGAAGACCGTCTTCGGGCAAGAGCTCC
GAGTAGGGAGCCGTGAGGCTGCCTTCACGTACGCCATCACCGCGGCTGGCGTGGCGCACGCCGTCACCGC
TGCCTGCAGCCAAGGGAACCTGAGCAACTGCGGCTGCGACCGCGAGAAGCAGGGCTACTACAACCAAGCC
GAGGGCTGGAAGTGGGGCGGCTGCTCGGCCGACGTGCGTTACGGCATCGACTTCTCCCGGCGCTTCGTGG
ACGCTCGGGAGATCAAGAAGAACGCGCGGCGCCTCATGAACCTGCATAACAATGAGGCCGGCAGGAAGGT
TCTAGAGGACCGGATGCAGCTGGAGTGCAAGTGCCACGGCGTGTCTGGCTCCTGCACCACCAAAACCTGC
TGGACCACGCTGCCCAAGTTCCGAGAGGTGGGCCACCTGCTGAAGGAGAAGTACAACGCGGCCGTGCAGG
TGGAGGTGGTGCGGGCCAGCCGTCTGCGGCAGCCCACCTTCCTGCGCATCAAACAGCTGCGCAGCTATCA
GAAGCCCATGGAGACAGACCTGGTGTACATTGAGAAGTCGCCCAACTACTGCGAGGAGGACGCGGCCACG
GGCAGCGTGGGCACGCAGGGCCGTCTCTGCAACCGCACGTCGCCCGGCGCGGACGGCTGTGACACCATGT
GCTGCGGCCGAGGCTACAACACCCACCAGTACACCAAGGTGTGGCAGTGCAACTGCAAATTCCACTGGTG
CTGCTTCGTCAAGTGCAACACCTGCAGCGAGCGCACCGAGGTCTTCACCTGCAAGTGAATTCTGAAGGGT
GGGCGCGCCGACCCAGCTTTCTTGTACAAAGTTGGCATTATAAGAAAGCATTGCTTATCAATTTGTTGCA
ACGAACAGGTCACTATCAGTCAAAATAAAATCATTATTTGCCATCCAGCTGATATCCCCTATAGTGAGTC
GTATTACATGGTCATAGCTGTTTCCTGGCAGCTCTGGCCCGTGTCTCAAAATCTCTGATGTTACATTGCA
CAAGATAAAAATATATCATCATGAACAATAAAACTGTCTGCTTACATAAACAGTAATACAAGGGGTGTTA
TGAGCCATATTCAACGGGAAACGTCGAGGCCGCGATTAAATTCCAACATGGATGCTGATTTATATGGGTA
TAAATGGGCTCGCGATAATGTCGGGCAATCAGGTGCGACAATCTATCGCTTGTATGGGAAGCCCGATGCG
CCAGAGTTGTTTCTGAAACATGGCAAAGGTAGCGTTGCCAATGATGTTACAGATGAGATGGTCAGACTAA
ACTGGCTGACGGAATTTATGCCTCTTCCGACCATCAAGCATTTTATCCGTACTCCTGATGATGCATGGTT
ACTCACCACTGCGATCCCCGGAAAAACAGCATTCCAGGTATTAGAAGAATATCCTGATTCAGGTGAAAAT
ATTGTTGATGCGCTGGCAGTGTTCCTGCGCCGGTTGCATTCGATTCCTGTTTGTAATTGTCCTTTTAACA
GCGATCGCGTATTTCGTCTCGCTCAGGCGCAATCACGAATGAATAACGGTTTGGTTGATGCGAGTGATTT
TGATGACGAGCGTAATGGCTGGCCTGTTGAACAAGTCTGGAAAGAAATGCATAAACTTTTGCCATTCTCA
CCGGATTCAGTCGTCACTCATGGTGATTTCTCACTTGATAACCTTATTTTTGACGAGGGGAAATTAATAG
GTTGTATTGATGTTGGACGAGTCGGAATCGCAGACCGATACCAGGATCTTGCCATCCTATGGAACTGCCT
CGGTGAGTTTTCTCCTTCATTACAGAAACGGCTTTTTCAAAAATATGGTATTGATAATCCTGATATGAAT
AAATTGCAGTTTCATTTGATGCTCGATGAGTTTTTCTAATCAGAATTGGTTAATTGGTTGTAACACTGGC
AGAGCATTACGCTGACTTGACGGGACGGCGCAAGCTCATGACCAAAATCCCTTAACGTGAGTTACGCGTC
GTTCCACTGAGCGTCAGACCCCGTAGAAAAGATCAAAGGATCTTCTTGAGATCCTTTTTTTCTGCGCGTA
ATCTGCTGCTTGCAAACAAAAAAACCACCGCTACCAGCGGTGGTTTGTTTGCCGGATCAAGAGCTACCAA
CTCTTTTTCCGAAGGTAACTGGCTTCAGCAGAGCGCAGATACCAAATACTGTCCTTCTAGTGTAGCCGTA
GTTAGGCCACCACTTCAAGAACTCTGTAGCACCGCCTACATACCTCGCTCTGCTAATCCTGTTACCAGTG
GCTGCTGCCAGTGGCGATAAGTCGTGTCTTACCGGGTTGGACTCAAGACGATAGTTACCGGATAAGGCGC
AGCGGTCGGGCTGAACGGGGGGTTCGTGCACACAGCCCAGCTTGGAGCGAACGACCTACACCGAACTGAG
ATACCTACAGCGTGAGCATTGAGAAAGCGCCACGCTTCCCGAAGGGAGAAAGGCGGACAGGTATCCGGTA
AGCGGCAGGGTCGGAACAGGAGAGCGCACGAGGGAGCTTCCAGGGGGAAACGCCTGGTATCTTTATAGTC
CTGTCGGGTTTCGCCACCTCTGACTTGAGCGTCGATTTTTGTGATGCTCGTCAGGGGGGCGGAGCCTATG
GAAAAACGCCAGCAACGCGGCCTTTTTACGGTTCCTGGCCTTTTGCTGGCCTTTTGCTCACATGTT
