>Addgene plasmid #35878 | Wnt7B STOP | addgene partial sequence | sequence record 44609 | M13rev
TCAGCTGGATGGCAAATAATGATTTTATTTTGACTGATAGTGACCTGTTCGTTGCAACAAATTGATAAGC
AATGCTTTCTTATAATGCCAACTTTGTACAAGAAAGCTGGGTCGGCGCGCCCACCCTTCAGAATTCACTT
GCAGGTGAAGACCTCGGTGCGCTCGCTGCAGGTGTTGCACTTGACGAAGCAGCACCAGTGGAATTTGCAG
TTGCACTGCCACACCTTGGTGTACTGGTGGGTGTTGTAGCCTCGGCCGCAGCACATGGTGTCACAGCCGT
CCGCGCCGGGCGACGTGCGGTTGCAGAGACGGCCCTGCGTGCCCACGCTGCCCGTGGCCGCGTCCTCCTC
GCAGTAGTTGGGCGACTTCTCAATGTACACCAGGTCTGTCTCCATGGGCTTCTGATAGCTGCGCAGCTGT
TTGATGCGCAGGAAGGTGGGCTGCCGCAGACGGCTGGCCCGCACCACCTCCACCTGCACGGCCGCGTTGT
ACTTCTCCTTCAGCAGGTGGCCCACCTCTCGGAACTTGGGCAGCGTGGTCCAGCAGGTTTTGGTGGTGCA
GGAGCCAGACACGCCGTGGCACTTGCACTCCAGCTGCATCCGGTCCTCTAGAACCTTCCTGCCGGCCTCA
TTGTTATGCAGGTTCATGAGGCGCCGCGCGTTCTTCTTGATCTCCCGAGCGTCCACGAAGCGCCGGGAGA
AGTCGATGCCGTAACGCACGTCGGCCGAGCAGCCGCCCCACTTCCAGCCCTCGGCTTGGTTGTAGTAGCC
CTGCTTCTCGCGGTCGCAGCCGCAGTTGCTCAGGTTCCCTTGGCTGCAGGCAGCGGTGACGGCGTGCGCC
ACG
